Addgene plasmid #66930: pcDNA3 humanTRAF6 (1090)
Purpose: Mammalian Expression of TRAF6
Depositing lab: Michael Karin. Depositing organization: University of California, San Diego (UCSD).
Backbone
  Vector backbone: pcDNA3
  Vector type: Mammalian Expression
  Selectable markers: Neomycin (select with G418)
Growth in bacteria
  Bacterial resistance: Ampicillin, 100 μg/mL
  Growth temperature: 37°C
  Growth strain: DH5alpha
  Copy number: High Copy
Gene/Insert
  Gene/Insert name: TRAF6
  Species: H. sapiens (human)
  Entrez Gene: TRAF6 (a.k.a. MGC:3310, RNF85)
  Promoter: CMV
  Cloning method: Unknown
  Sequencing primers: 5′ CMV-F; 3′ BGH-rev
Terms and licenses: Academic/Nonprofit Terms; Industry Terms: Not Available to Industry
How to cite: pcDNA3 humanTRAF6 (1090) was a gift from Michael Karin (Addgene plasmid # 66930 ; http://n2t.net/addgene:66930 ; RRID:Addgene_66930)
