[The description below was written by a language model from this plasmid's Addgene catalogue record and pLannotate feature annotations shown in this document.]
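Description:
pcDNA3 humanTRAF6 (1090) is a mammalian expression plasmid of about 6.95 kb built on the pcDNA3 backbone and carrying the human TRAF6 coding sequence. It is maintained in E. coli as a high-copy plasmid through a ColE1/pUC-type origin and selected with ampicillin via the β-lactamase gene and its native promoter. An f1 origin is also present, which in principle allows single-stranded DNA production. For selection in mammalian cells, a separate cassette places the neomycin phosphotransferase gene under the SV40 enhancer/early promoter with an SV40 polyadenylation signal, allowing G418 selection of stable transfectants. Short fragments annotated as bom, ble, lacI, the lac promoter/operator region and a truncated HIV-1 LTR appear to be backbone remnants or incidental sequence matches rather than functional parts of the design.

The payload is a simple expression unit: the CMV immediate-early enhancer and promoter drive the TRAF6 open reading frame (roughly 1.57 kb, annotated as matching the human protein), and the bovine growth hormone polyadenylation signal terminates the transcript. T7 and SP6 phage promoters flank the insert in opposing orientations, a standard pcDNA3 arrangement usable for in vitro transcription or sequencing. No epitope tag or reporter is annotated or listed, and the cloning method is recorded as unknown. TRAF6 is an E3 ubiquitin ligase that, with UBE2N and UBE2V1, assembles Lys-63-linked polyubiquitin chains and leads to activation of NF-κB and JUN. The stated purpose is mammalian expression of TRAF6, which makes the plasmid suitable for transient or stable overexpression in cultured cells, for example in studies of these signalling pathways.
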