Features (pLannotate 1.2.2; 21 found; start..end, strand, type, name):
     33..85      -  misc_feature   bom (fragment): basis of mobility region from pBR322
    240..619     +  enhancer       CMV enhancer: human cytomegalovirus immediate early enhancer
    620..823     +  promoter       CMV promoter: human cytomegalovirus (CMV) immediate early promoter
    819..852     +  LTR            5' LTR (truncated) (fragment): truncated 5' long terminal repeat (LTR) from HIV-1
    868..886     +  promoter       T7 promoter: promoter for bacteriophage T7 RNA polymerase
    912..2477    +  CDS            TRAF6: TRAF6_HUMAN - Also known as RNF85. Experimental evidence at protein level: Swiss-Prot protein existence level 1. E3 ubiquitin ligase that, together with UBE2N and UBE2V1, mediates the synthesis of 'Lys-63'-linked-polyubiquitin chains conjugated to proteins, such as IKBKG, IRAK1, AKT1 and AKT2. Also mediates ubiquitination of free/unanchored polyubiquitin chain that leads to MAP3K7 activation. Leads to the activation of NF-kappa-B and JUN. May be essential for the formation of functional osteoclasts. Seems to also play a role in dendritic cells (DCs) maturation and/or activation. Represses c-My
   2508..2526    -  promoter       SP6 promoter: promoter for bacteriophage SP6 RNA polymerase
   2552..2776    +  polyA_signal   bGH poly(A) signal: bovine growth hormone polyadenylation signal
   2780..2801    +  promoter       SV40 promoter (fragment): SV40 enhancer and early promoter
   2822..3250    +  rep_origin     f1 ori (sequence partly withheld): f1 bacteriophage origin of replication; arrow indicates direction of (+) strand synthesis
   3264..3593    +  promoter       SV40 promoter: SV40 enhancer and early promoter
   3660..4451    +  CDS            neo: KKA2_KLEPN - Also known as kan, nptII. Experimental evidence at protein level: Swiss-Prot protein existence level 1. Resistance to kanamycin, neomycin, paromomycin, ribostamycin, butirosin and gentamicin B. From Klebsiella pneumoniae.
   4475..4633    +  CDS            ble (fragment): BLE_KLEPN - Experimental evidence at protein level: Swiss-Prot protein existence level 1. Binding protein with a strong affinity to the bleomycin family of antibiotics. Binds to CL990; an antimitotic-antibiotic compound. From Klebsiella pneumoniae.
   4628..4749    +  polyA_signal   SV40 poly(A) signal: SV40 polyadenylation signal
   4822..4838    -  protein_bind   lac operator: The lac repressor binds to the lac operator to inhibit transcription in E. coli. This inhibition can be relieved by adding lactose or isopropyl-β-D-thiogalactopyranoside (IPTG). lac repressor encoded by lacI
   4846..4876    -  promoter       lac promoter: promoter for the E. coli lac operon
   4891..4912    -  protein_bind   CAP binding site: CAP binding activates transcription in the presence of cAMP. E. coli catabolite activator protein
   4925..5017    -  CDS            lacI (fragment): lac repressor; lacI; The lac repressor binds to the lac operator to inhibit transcription in E. coli. This inhibition can be relieved by adding lactose or isopropyl-β-D-thiogalactopyranoside (IPTG).
   5200..5788    -  rep_origin     ori: high-copy-number ColE1/pMB1/pBR322/pUC origin of replication
   5959..6819    -  CDS            AmpR: β-lactamase; bla; confers resistance to ampicillin, carbenicillin, and related antibiotics
   6820..6924    -  promoter       AmpR promoter: bla
>Addgene plasmid #66930 | pcDNA3 humanTRAF6 (1090) | addgene full sequence | sequence record 190221 | Addgene NGS Result
ACGTCGACGGATCGGGAGATCTCCCGATCCCCTATGGTGCACTCTCAGTACAATCTGCTCTGATGCCGCA
TAGTTAAGCCAGTATCTGCTCCCTGCTTGTGTGTTGGAGGTCGCTGAGTAGTGCGCGAGCAAAATTTAAG
CTACAACAAGGCAAGGCTTGACCGACAATTGCATGAAGAATCTGCTTAGGGTTAGGCGTTTTGCGCTGCT
TCGCGATGTACGGGCCAGATATACGCGTTGACATTGATTATTGACTAGTTATTAATAGTAATCAATTACG
GGGTCATTAGTTCATAGCCCATATATGGAGTTCCGCGTTACATAACTTACGGTAAATGGCCCGCCTGGCT
GACCGCCCAACGACCCCCGCCCATTGACGTCAATAATGACGTATGTTCCCATAGTAACGCCAATAGGGAC
TTTCCATTGACGTCAATGGGTGGAGTATTTACGGTAAACTGCCCACTTGGCAGTACATCAAGTGTATCAT
ATGCCAAGTACGCCCCCTATTGACGTCAATGACGGTAAATGGCCCGCCTGGCATTATGCCCAGTACATGA
CCTTATGGGACTTTCCTACTTGGCAGTACATCTACGTATTAGTCATCGCTATTACCATGGTGATGCGGTT
TTGGCAGTACATCAATGGGCGTGGATAGCGGTTTGACTCACGGGGATTTCCAAGTCTCCACCCCATTGAC
GTCAATGGGAGTTTGTTTTGGCACCAAAATCAACGGGACTTTCCAAAATGTCGTAACAACTCCGCCCCAT
TGACGCAAATGGGCGGTAGGCGTGTACGGTGGGAGGTCTATATAAGCAGAGCTCTCTGGCTAACTAGAGA
ACCCACTGCTTACTGGCTTATCGAAATTAATACGACTCACTATAGGGAGACCCAAGCTTGGTACCGAATT
CATGAGTCTGCTAAACTGTGAAAACAGCTGTGGATCCAGCCAGTCTGAAAGTGACTGCTGTGTGGCCATG
GCCAGCTCCTGTAGCGCTGTAACAAAAGATGATAGTGTGGGTGGAACTGCCAGCACGGGGAACCTCTCCA
GCTCATTTATGGAGGAGATCCAGGGATATGATGTAGAGTTTGACCCACCCCTGGAAAGCAAGTATGAATG
CCCCATCTGCTTGATGGCATTACGAGAAGCAGTGCAAACGCCATGCGGCCATAGGTTCTGCAAAGCCTGC
ATCATAAAATCAATAAGGGATGCAGGTCACAAATGTCCAGTTGACAATGAAATACTGCTGGAAAATCAAC
TATTTCCAGACAATTTTGCAAAACGTGAGATTCTTTCTCTGATGGTGAAATGTCCAAATGAAGGTTGTTT
GCACAAGATGGAACTGAGACATCTTGAGGATCATCAAGCACATTGTGAGTTTGCTCTTATGGATTGTCCC
CAATGCCAGCGTCCCTTCCAAAAATTCCATATTAATATTCACATTCTGAAGGATTGTCCAAGGAGACAGG
TTTCTTGTGACAACTGTGCTGCATCAATGGCATTTGAAGATAAAGAGATCCATGACCAGAACTGTCCTTT
GGCAAATGTCATCTGTGAATACTGCAATACTATACTCATCAGAGAACAGATGCCTAATCATTATGATCTA
GACTGCCCTACAGCCCCAATTCCATGCACATTCAGTACTTTTGGTTGCCATGAAAAGATGCAGAGGAATC
ACTTGGCACGCCACCTACAAGAGAACACCCAGTCACACATGAGAATGTTGGCCCAGGCTGTTCATAGTTT
GAGCGTTATACCCGACTCTGGGTATATCTCAGAGGTCCGGAATTTCCAGGAAACTATTCACCAGTTAGAG
GGTCGCCTTGTAAGACAAGACCATCAAATCCGGGAGCTGACTGCTAAAATGGAAACTCAGAGTATGTATG
TAAGTGAGCTCAAACGAACCATTCGAACCCTTGAGGACAAAGTTGCTGAAATCGAAGCACAGCAGTGCAA
TGGAATTTATATTTGGAAGATTGGCAACTTTGGAATGCATTTGAAATGTCAAGAAGAGGAGAAACCTGTT
GTGATTCATAGCCCTGGATTCTACACTGGCAAACCCGGGTACAAACTGTGCATGCGCTTGCACCTTCAGT
TACCGACTGCTCAGCGCTGTGCAAACTATATATCCCTTTTTGTCCACACAATGCAAGGAGAATATGACAG
CCACCTCCCTTGGCCCTTCCAGGGTACAATACGCCTTACAATTCTTGATCAGTCTGAAGCACCTGTAAGG
CAAAACCACGAAGAGATAATGGATGCCAAACCAGAGCTGCTTGCTTTCCAGCGACCCACAATCCCACGGA
ACCCAAAAGGTTTTGGCTATGTAACTTTTATGCATCTGGAAGCCCTAAGACAAAGAACTTTCATTAAGGA
TGACACATTATTAGTGCGCTGTGAGGTCTCCACCCGCTTTGACATGGGTAGCCTTCGGAGGGAGGGTTTT
CAGCCACGAAGTACTGATGCAGGGGTATAGCTCGAGCATGCATCTAGAGGGCCCTATTCTATAGTGTCAC
CTAAATGCTAGAGCTCGCTGATCAGCCTCGACTGTGCCTTCTAGTTGCCAGCCATCTGTTGTTTGCCCCT
CCCCCGTGCCTTCCTTGACCCTGGAAGGTGCCACTCCCACTGTCCTTTCCTAATAAAATGAGGAAATTGC
ATCGCATTGTCTGAGTAGGTGTCATTCTATTCTGGGGGGTGGGGTGGGGCAGGACAGCAAGGGGGAGGAT
TGGGAAGACAATAGCAGGCATGCTGGGGATGCGGTGGGCTCTATGGCTTCTGAGGCGGAAAGAACCAGCT
GGGGCTCTAGGGGGTATCCCC
[124 nt withheld, positions 2822-2945]
C
[91 nt withheld, positions 2947-3037]
A
[49 nt withheld, positions 3039-3087]
CCTTTGACGTTGGAGTCCACGTTCTTT
[37 nt withheld, positions 3115-3151]
ACCCTATCTCGGTCTATTCTTTTGATTTATAAGGGATTTTGCCGATTTCGGCCTATTGGTTAAAAAATGA
GCTGATTTAACAAAAATTTAACGCGAATTAATTCTGTGGAATGTGTGTCAGTTAGGGTGTGGAAAGTCCC
CAGGCTCCCCAGCAGGCAGAAGTATGCAAAGCATGCATCTCAATTAGTCAGCAACCAGGTGTGGAAAGTC
CCCAGGCTCCCCAGCAGGCAGAAGTATGCAAAGCATGCATCTCAATTAGTCAGCAACCATAGTCCCGCCC
CTAACTCCGCCCATCCCGCCCCTAACTCCGCCCAGTTCCGCCCATTCTCCGCCCCATGGCTGACTAATTT
TTTTTATTTATGCAGAGGCCGAGGCCGCCTCTGCCTCTGAGCTATTCCAGAAGTAGTGAGGAGGCTTTTT
TGGAGGCCTAGGCTTTTGCAAAAAGCTCCCGGGAGCTTGTATATCCATTTTCGGATCTGATCAAGAGACA
GGATGAGGATCGTTTCGCATGATTGAACAAGATGGATTGCACGCAGGTTCTCCGGCCGCTTGGGTGGAGA
GGCTATTCGGCTATGACTGGGCACAACAGACAATCGGCTGCTCTGATGCCGCCGTGTTCCGGCTGTCAGC
GCAGGGGCGCCCGGTTCTTTTTGTCAAGACCGACCTGTCCGGTGCCCTGAATGAACTGCAGGACGAGGCA
GCGCGGCTATCGTGGCTGGCCACGACGGGCGTTCCTTGCGCAGCTGTGCTCGACGTTGTCACTGAAGCGG
GAAGGGACTGGCTGCTATTGGGCGAAGTGCCGGGGCAGGATCTCCTGTCATCTCACCTTGCTCCTGCCGA
GAAAGTATCCATCATGGCTGATGCAATGCGGCGGCTGCATACGCTTGATCCGGCTACCTGCCCATTCGAC
CACCAAGCGAAACATCGCATCGAGCGAGCACGTACTCGGATGGAAGCCGGTCTTGTCGATCAGGATGATC
TGGACGAAGAGCATCAGGGGCTCGCGCCAGCCGAACTGTTCGCCAGGCTCAAGGCGCGCATGCCCGACGG
CGAGGATCTCGTCGTGACCCATGGCGATGCCTGCTTGCCGAATATCATGGTGGAAAATGGCCGCTTTTCT
GGATTCATCGACTGTGGCCGGCTGGGTGTGGCGGACCGCTATCAGGACATAGCGTTGGCTACCCGTGATA
TTGCTGAAGAGCTTGGCGGCGAATGGGCTGACCGCTTCCTCGTGCTTTACGGTATCGCCGCTCCCGATTC
GCAGCGCATCGCCTTCTATCGCCTTCTTGACGAGTTCTTCTGAGCGGGACTCTGGGGTTCGAAATGACCG
ACCAAGCGACGCCCAACCTGCCATCACGAGATTTCGATTCCACCGCCGCCTTCTATGAAAGGTTGGGCTT
CGGAATCGTTTTCCGGGACGCCGGCTGGATGATCCTCCAGCGCGGGGATCTCATGCTGGAGTTCTTCGCC
CACCCCAACTTGTTTATTGCAGCTTATAATGGTTACAAATAAAGCAATAGCATCACAAATTTCACAAATA
AAGCATTTTTTTCACTGCATTCTAGTTGTGGTTTGTCCAAACTCATCAATGTATCTTATCATGTCTGTAT
ACCGTCGACCTCTAGCTAGAGCTTGGCGTAATCATGGTCATAGCTGTTTCCTGTGTGAAATTGTTATCCG
CTCACAATTCCACACAACATACGAGCCGGAAGCATAAAGTGTAAAGCCTGGGGTGCCTAATGAGTGAGCT
AACTCACATTAATTGCGTTGCGCTCACTGCCCGCTTTCCAGTCGGGAAACCTGTCGTGCCAGCTGCATTA
ATGAATCGGCCAACGCGCGGGGAGAGGCGGTTTGCGTATTGGGCGCTCTTCCGCTTCCTCGCTCACTGAC
TCGCTGCGCTCGGTCGTTCGGCTGCGGCGAGCGGTATCAGCTCACTCAAAGGCGGTAATACGGTTATCCA
CAGAATCAGGGGATAACGCAGGAAAGAACATGTGAGCAAAAGGCCAGCAAAAGGCCAGGAACCGTAAAAA
GGCCGCGTTGCTGGCGTTTTTCCATAGGCTCCGCCCCCCTGACGAGCATCACAAAAATCGACGCTCAAGT
CAGAGGTGGCGAAACCCGACAGGACTATAAAGATACCAGGCGTTTCCCCCTGGAAGCTCCCTCGTGCGCT
CTCCTGTTCCGACCCTGCCGCTTACCGGATACCTGTCCGCCTTTCTCCCTTCGGGAAGCGTGGCGCTTTC
TCATAGCTCACGCTGTAGGTATCTCAGTTCGGTGTAGGTCGTTCGCTCCAAGCTGGGCTGTGTGCACGAA
CCCCCCGTTCAGCCCGACCGCTGCGCCTTATCCGGTAACTATCGTCTTGAGTCCAACCCGGTAAGACACG
ACTTATCGCCACTGGCAGCAGCCACTGGTAACAGGATTAGCAGAGCGAGGTATGTAGGCGGTGCTACAGA
GTTCTTGAAGTGGTGGCCTAACTACGGCTACACTAGAAGAACAGTATTTGGTATCTGCGCTCTGCTGAAG
CCAGTTACCTTCGGAAAAAGAGTTGGTAGCTCTTGATCCGGCAAACAAACCACCGCTGGTAGCGGTGGTT
TTTTTGTTTGCAAGCAGCAGATTACGCGCAGAAAAAAAGGATCTCAAGAAGATCCTTTGATCTTTTCTAC
GGGGTCTGACGCTCAGTGGAACGAAAACTCACGTTAAGGGATTTTGGTCATGAGATTATCAAAAAGGATC
TTCACCTAGATCCTTTTAAATTAAAAATGAAGTTTTAAATCAATCTAAAGTATATATGAGTAAACTTGGT
CTGACAGTTACCAATGCTTAATCAGTGAGGCACCTATCTCAGCGATCTGTCTATTTCGTTCATCCATAGT
TGCCTGACTCCCCGTCGTGTAGATAACTACGATACGGGAGGGCTTACCATCTGGCCCCAGTGCTGCAATG
ATACCGCGAGACCCACGCTCACCGGCTCCAGATTTATCAGCAATAAACCAGCCAGCCGGAAGGGCCGAGC
GCAGAAGTGGTCCTGCAACTTTATCCGCCTCCATCCAGTCTATTAATTGTTGCCGGGAAGCTAGAGTAAG
TAGTTCGCCAGTTAATAGTTTGCGCAACGTTGTTGCCATTGCTACAGGCATCGTGGTGTCACGCTCGTCG
TTTGGTATGGCTTCATTCAGCTCCGGTTCCCAACGATCAAGGCGAGTTACATGATCCCCCATGTTGTGCA
AAAAAGCGGTTAGCTCCTTCGGTCCTCCGATCGTTGTCAGAAGTAAGTTGGCCGCAGTGTTATCACTCAT
GGTTATGGCAGCACTGCATAATTCTCTTACTGTCATGCCATCCGTAAGATGCTTTTCTGTGACTGGTGAG
TACTCAACCAAGTCATTCTGAGAATAGTGTATGCGGCGACCGAGTTGCTCTTGCCCGGCGTCAATACGGG
ATAATACCGCGCCACATAGCAGAACTTTAAAAGTGCTCATCATTGGAAAACGTTCTTCGGGGCGAAAACT
CTCAAGGATCTTACCGCTGTTGAGATCCAGTTCGATGTAACCCACTCGTGCACCCAACTGATCTTCAGCA
TCTTTTACTTTCACCAGCGTTTCTGGGTGAGCAAAAACAGGAAGGCAAAATGCCGCAAAAAAGGGAATAA
GGGCGACACGGAAATGTTGAATACTCATACTCTTCCTTTTTCAATATTATTGAAGCATTTATCAGGGTTA
TTGTCTCATGAGCGGATACATATTTGAATGTATTTAGAAAAATAAACAAATAGGGGTTCCGCGCACATTT
CCCCGAAAAGTGCCACCTG
